Addgene plasmid #62210: pnos-Fok1:dCas9-nos
Purpose: Expresses Fok1:dCas9 under control of nanos promoter and 3'UTR. For germ line restricted high specificity genome engineering in Drosophila melanogaster.
Depositing lab: Simon Bullock. Depositing organization: MRC Laboratory of Molecular Biology.
Backbone
  Vector backbone: pnos
  Backbone manufacturer: Johannes Bischof and Konrad Basler
  Backbone size w/o insert (bp): 9200
  Total vector size (bp): 13981
  Vector type: Insect Expression
Growth in bacteria
  Bacterial resistance: Ampicillin, 100 μg/mL
  Growth temperature: 37°C
  Growth strain: DH5alpha
  Copy number: Unknown
Gene/Insert
  Gene/Insert name: Fok1-dCas9
  Insert size (bp): 4770
  Promoter: nanos
  Cloning method: Gibson Cloning
  Sequencing primers: 5′ AGTATCGCGAATACTTCAGTTG; 3′ CTGGTTAACCCAGCTTTGATCG
Terms and licenses: Academic/Nonprofit Terms; Industry Terms: Not Available to Industry
Depositor comments: Please visit crisprflydesign.org for more information. Please acknowledge Fillip Port and Simon Bullock when publishing work derived from the use of this plasmid.
How to cite: pnos-Fok1:dCas9-nos was a gift from Simon Bullock (Addgene plasmid # 62210 ; http://n2t.net/addgene:62210 ; RRID:Addgene_62210)
