[The description below was written by a language model from this plasmid's Addgene catalogue record and pLannotate feature annotations shown in this document.]
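Description:
pnos-Fok1:dCas9-nos is an insect expression and transgenesis plasmid of about 14 kb, built on the pnos backbone for germline-restricted genome engineering in Drosophila melanogaster. In bacteria it is maintained through a high-copy ColE1/pUC-type origin and selected with ampicillin via the AmpR (β-lactamase) cassette. The backbone also carries an f1 origin and remnants of a pBluescript-style cloning region (lacZα fragment, lac promoter/operator, and T7 and T3 promoters).

The payload is an approximately 4.8 kb fusion, inserted by Gibson cloning, in which a fragment of the FokI restriction endonuclease lies upstream of Streptococcus pyogenes Cas9. The catalogue describes this Cas9 as the catalytically dead dCas9 form, although the automated annotation labels it simply as Cas9. Expression is driven by the nanos promoter, which is recorded in the catalogue but not picked up in the feature table. The coding region is followed by nanos 3'UTR sequence, including the annotated translational control element. Together these regulatory regions confine expression to the germ line. Because FokI cleaves only as a dimer, a FokI-dCas9 fusion generally needs two guide RNAs to bring two molecules to adjacent sites before DNA is cut. This requirement underlies the "high specificity" stated in the purpose.

For making transgenic flies, the plasmid carries a φC31 attB site, which allows integrase-mediated insertion into genomic attP landing sites. It also carries the mini-white eye-colour marker for identifying transformants. A single loxP site sits next to mini-white. The resulting fly lines would provide a heritable germline source of the nuclease for targeted mutagenesis.
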