Features (pLannotate 1.2.2; 17 found; start..end, strand, type, name):
     30..458     -  rep_origin     f1 ori (sequence partly withheld): f1 bacteriophage origin of replication; arrow indicates direction of (+) strand synthesis
    463..620     -  CDS            lacZα (fragment): LacZα fragment of β-galactosidase; lacZ fragment
    623..641     +  promoter       T7 promoter: promoter for bacteriophage T7 RNA polymerase
    666..4802    +  gene           mini-white: white; This modified version of the white gene lacks part of the first intron.
   4809..4842    -  protein_bind   loxP: Cre-mediated recombination occurs in the 8-bp core sequence (GCATACAT). Cre recombinase
   5782..6405    +  CDS            fokIR (fragment): T2F1_PLAOK - Also known as rfoKI. Experimental evidence at protein level: Swiss-Prot protein existence level 1. Recognizes the double-stranded sequence 5'-GGATG-3'/3'-CATCC- 5' and cleaves respectively 14 bases after G-1 and 13 bases before C-1. From Planomicrobium okeanokoites (Planococcus okeanokoites) (Flavobacterium okeanokoites).
   6421..10521   +  CDS            Cas9: Cas9 (Csn1) endonuclease from the Streptococcus pyogenes Type II CRISPR/Cas system generates RNA-guided double strand breaks in DNA
  10570..10633   +  ncRNA          nos TCE: Accession: RF00161 - Nanos 3' UTR translation control element
  11505..11574   +  protein_bind   attB: attB site for the φC31 integrase (Groth et al., 2000) phage φC31 integrase
  11793..11811   -  promoter       T3 promoter: promoter for bacteriophage T3 RNA polymerase
  11854..11876   -  protein_bind   lac operator (fragment): The lac repressor binds to the lac operator to inhibit transcription in E. coli. This inhibition can be relieved by adding lactose or isopropyl-β-D-thiogalactopyranoside (IPTG). lac repressor encoded by lacI
  11880..11910   -  promoter       lac promoter: promoter for the E. coli lac operon
  11925..11946   -  protein_bind   CAP binding site: CAP binding activates transcription in the presence of cAMP. E. coli catabolite activator protein
  11959..12051   -  CDS            lacI (fragment): lac repressor; lacI; The lac repressor binds to the lac operator to inhibit transcription in E. coli. This inhibition can be relieved by adding lactose or isopropyl-β-D-thiogalactopyranoside (IPTG).
  12234..12822   -  rep_origin     ori: high-copy-number ColE1/pMB1/pBR322/pUC origin of replication
  12993..13853   -  CDS            AmpR: β-lactamase; bla; confers resistance to ampicillin, carbenicillin, and related antibiotics
  13854..13958   -  promoter       AmpR promoter: bla
>Addgene plasmid #62210 | pnos-Fok1:dCas9-nos | depositor full sequence | sequence record 101869 | pnos-Fok1:dCas9-nos sequence 13981 bps
CTAAATTGTAAGCGTTAATATTTTGTTAAAATTCGCGTTAAATTTTTGTTAAATCAGCTCATTTTTTAAC
CAATAGGCCGAAATCGGCAAAATCCCTTATAAATCAAAAGAATAGACCGAGATAGGGT
[37 nt withheld, positions 129-165]
AAAGAACGTGGACTCCAACGTCAAAGG
[49 nt withheld, positions 193-241]
T
[91 nt withheld, positions 243-333]
G
[124 nt withheld, positions 335-458]
CCCATTCGCCATTCAGGCTGCGCAACTGTTGGGAAGGGCGATCGGTGCGGGCCTCTTCGCTATTACGCCA
GCTGGCGAAAGGGGGATGTGCTGCAAGGCGATTAAGTTGGGTAACGCCAGGGTTTTCCCAGTCACGACGT
TGTAAAACGACGGCCAGTGAATTGTAATACGACTCACTATAGGGCGAATTGGGTACGTACCGGGCCCCTA
GTATGTATGTAAGTTAATAAAACCCATTTTTGCGGAAAGTAGATAAAAAAAACATTTTTTTTTTTTACTG
CACTGGATATCATTGAACTTATCTGATCAGTTTTAAATTTACTTCGATCCAAGGGTATTTGATGTACCAG
GTTCTTTCGATTACCTCTCACTCAAAATGACATTCCACTCAAAGTCAGCGCTGTTTGCCTCCTTCTCTGT
CCACAGAAATATCGCCGTCTCTTTCGCCGCTGCGTCCGCTATCTCTTTCGCCACCGTTTGTAGCGTTACG
TAGCGTCAATGTCCGCCTTCAGTTGCATTTTGTCAGCGGTTTCGTGACGAAGCTCCAAGCGGTTTACGCC
ATCAATTAAACACAAAGTGCTGTGCCAAAACTCCTCTCGCTTCTTATTTTTGTTTGTTTTTTGAGTGATT
GGGGTGGTGATTGGTTTTGGGTGGGTAAGCAGGGGAAAGTGTGAAAAATCCCGGCAATGGGCCAAGAGGA
TCAGGAGCTATTAATTCGCGGAGGCAGCAAACACCCATCTGCCGAGCATCTGAACAATGTGAGTAGTACA
TGTGCATACATCTTAAGTTCACTTGATCTATAGGAACTGCGATTGCAACATCAAATTGTCTGCGGCGTGA
GAACTGCGACCCACAAAAATCCCAAACCGCAATTGCACAAACAAATAGTGACACGAAACAGATTATTCTG
GTAGCTGTTCTCGCTATATAAGACAATTTTTGAGATCATATCATGATCAAGACATCTAAAGGCATTCATT
TTCGACTATATTCTTTTTTACAAAAAATATAACAACCAGATATTTTAAGCTGATCCTAGATGCACAAAAA
ATAAATAAAAGTATAAACCTACTTCGTAGGATACTTCGGGGTACTTTTTGTTCGGGGTTAGATGAGCATA
ACGCTTGTAGTTGATATTTGAGATCCCCTATCATTGCAGGGTGACAGCGGAGCGGCTTCGCAGAGCTGCA
TTAACCAGGGCTTCGGGCAGGCCAAAAACTACGGCACGCTCCGGCCACCCAGTCCGCCGGAGGACTCCGG
TTCAGGGAGCGGCCAACTAGCCGAGAACCTCACCTATGCCTGGCACAATATGGACATCTTTGGGGCGGTC
AATCAGCCGGGCTCCGGATGGCGGCAGCTGGTCAACCGGACACGCGGACTATTCTGCAACGAGCGACACA
TACCGGCGCCCAGGAAACATTTGCTCAAGAACGGTGAGTTTCTATTCGCAGTCGGCTGATCTGTGTGAAA
TCTTAATAAAGGGTCCAATTACCAATTTGAAACTCAGTTTGCGGCGTGGCCTATCCGGGCGAACTTTTGG
CCGTGATGGGCAGTTCCGGTGCCGGAAAGACGACCCTGCTGAATGCCCTTGCCTTTCGATCGCCGCAGGG
CATCCAAGTATCGCCATCCGGGATGCGACTGCTCAATGGCCAACCTGTGGACGCCAAGGAGATGCAGGCC
AGGTGCGCCTATGTCCAGCAGGATGACCTCTTTATCGGCTCCCTAACGGCCAGGGAACACCTGATTTTCC
AGGCCATGGTGCGGATGCCACGACATCTGACCTATCGGCAGCGAGTGGCCCGCGTGGATCAGGTGATCCA
GGAGCTTTCGCTCAGCAAATGTCAGCACACGATCATCGGTGTGCCCGGCAGGGTGAAAGGTCTGTCCGGC
GGAGAAAGGAAGCGTCTGGCATTCGCCTCCGAGGCACTAACCGATCCGCCGCTTCTGATCTGCGATGAGC
CCACCTCCGGACTGGACTCATTTACCGCCCACAGCGTCGTCCAGGTGCTGAAGAAGCTGTCGCAGAAGGG
CAAGACCGTCATCCTGACCATTCATCAGCCGTCTTCCGAGCTGTTTGAGCTCTTTGACAAGATCCTTCTG
ATGGCCGAGGGCAGGGTAGCTTTCTTGGGCACTCCCAGCGAAGCCGTCGACTTCTTTTCCTAGTGAGTTC
GATGTGTTTATTAAGGGTATCTAGCATTACATTACATCTCAACTCCTATCCAGCGTGGGTGCCCAGTGTC
CTACCAACTACAATCCGGCGGACTTTTACGTACAGGTGTTGGCCGTTGTGCCCGGACGGGAGATCGAGTC
CCGTGATCGGATCGCCAAGATATGCGACAATTTTGCTATTAGCAAAGTAGCCCGGGATATGGAGCAGTTG
TTGGCCACCAAAAATTTGGAGAAGCCACTGGAGCAGCCGGAGAATGGGTACACCTACAAGGCCACCTGGT
TCATGCAGTTCCGGGCGGTCCTGTGGCGATCCTGGCTGTCGGTGCTCAAGGAACCACTCCTCGTAAAAGT
GCGACTTATTCAGACAACGGTGAGTGGTTCCAGTGGAAACAAATGATATAACGCTTACAATTCTTGGAAA
CAAATTCGCTAGATTTTAGTTAGAATTGCCTGATTCCACACCCTTCTTAGTTTTTTTCAATGAGATGTAT
AGTTTATAGTTTTGCAGAAAATAAATAAATTTCATTTAACTCGCGAACATGTTGAAGATATGAATATTAA
TGAGATGCGAGTAACATTTTAATTTGCAGATGGTTGCCATCTTGATTGGCCTCATCTTTTTGGGCCAACA
ACTCACGCAAGTGGGCGTGATGAATATCAACGGAGCCATCTTCCTCTTCCTGACCAACATGACCTTTCAA
AACGTCTTTGCCACGATAAATGTAAGTCTTGTTTAGAATACATTTGCATATTAATAATTTACTAACTTTC
TAATGAATCGATTCGATTTAGGTGTTCACCTCAGAGCTGCCAGTTTTTATGAGGGAGGCCCGAAGTCGAC
TTTATCGCTGTGACACATACTTTCTGGGCAAAACGATTGCCGAATTACCGCTTTTTCTCACAGTGCCACT
GGTCTTCACGGCGATTGCCTATCCGATGATCGGACTGCGGGCCGGAGTGCTGCACTTCTTCAACTGCCTG
GCGCTGGTCACTCTGGTGGCCAATGTGTCAACGTCCTTCGGATATCTAATATCCTGCGCCAGCTCCTCGA
CCTCGATGGCGCTGTCTGTGGGTCCGCCGGTTATCATACCATTCCTGCTCTTTGGCGGCTTCTTCTTGAA
CTCGGGCTCGGTGCCAGTATACCTCAAATGGTTGTCGTACCTCTCATGGTTCCGTTACGCCAACGAGGGT
CTGCTGATTAACCAATGGGCGGACGTGGAGCCGGGCGAAATTAGCTGCACATCGTCGAACACCACGTGCC
CCAGTTCGGGCAAGGTCATCCTGGAGACGCTTAACTTCTCCGCCGCCGATCTGCCGCTGGACTACGTGGG
TCTGGCCATTCTCATCGTGAGCTTCCGGGTGCTCGCATATCTGGCTCTAAGACTTCGGGCCCGACGCAAG
GAGTAGCCGACATATATCCGAAATAACTGCTTGTTTTTTTTTTTTACCATTATTACCATCGTGTTTACTG
TTTATTGCCCCCTCAAAAAGCTAATGTAATTATATTTGTGCCAATAAAAACAAGATATGACCTATAGAAT
ACAAGTATTTCCCCTTCGAACATCCCCACAAGTAGACTTTGGATTTGTCTTCTAACCAAAAGACTTACAC
ACCTGCATACCTTACATCAAAAACTCGTTTATCGCTACATAAAACACCGGGATATATTTTTTATATACAT
ACTTTTCAAATCGCGCGCCCTCTTCATAATTCACCTCCACCACACCACGTTTCGTAGTTGCTCTTTCGCT
GTCTCCCACCCGCTCTCCGCAACACATTCACCTTTTGTTCGACGACCTTGGAGCGACTGTCGTTAGTTCC
GCGCGATTCGGTTCGCTCAAATGGTTCCGAGTGGTTCATTTCGTCTCAATAGAAATTAGTAATAAATATT
TGTATGTACAATTTATTTGCTCCAATATATTTGTATATATTTCCCTCACAGCTATATTTATTCTAATTTA
ATATTATGACTTTTTAAGGTAATTTTTTGTGACCTGTTCGGAGTGATTAGCGTTACAATTTGAACTGAAA
GTGACATCCAGTGTTTGTTCCTTGTGTAGATGCATCTCAAAAAAATGGTGGGCATAATAGTGTTGTTTAT
ATATATCAAAAATAACAACTATAATAATAAGAATACATTTAATTTAGAAAATGCTTGGATTTCACTGGAA
CTAGGCTAGCATAACTTCGTATAATGTATGCTATACGAAGTTATGCTAGCGGATCCAAGCTTCGACCGTT
TTAACCTCGAAATATGCACATGTAAGGACGGATGTGAGCGAACGCCAGTGATGACCGGGATCAGAGGTAA
CCTACCATGCATGGTGGGGATTAGGTGACCGTTCGCAGGTAGTTTGATCGGAGCGAATGTTCGGGGGGTC
TGGCGTCAGAGGCTCTAAACTTTATGTAATTCCTGCCGCGAAACACGCACGTATCAAGCAGTCAGCTGTT
CTCTTCGTTCAGCGCGCGCCGGTGTTGCAAAACGAGCGCTCTTCGCCGGCGGTGGCTCGTGCGATAGTTC
GTTTTGTCGGTAATCCGATGTTGCCGCGCCGATATCATGTGATGTTGTCACAGTGCGCGAAATTCGAATG
GTGGTGTGCAGTGATTGTGTTGTGACGGCGAGTGGCGCGTGTGGGTGCTTAGTTTTGGGAGATGTTTTCG
TATTTTTTTGTTGATAACTCAGGCTTTGTTGCTGTGTTGTAGTACTATTTTCCATTGCGCGGTGTCCAGC
TTTTAATTAGTGGCACATATTCTTAGCAAGTAAAAATTATTTTGCATACTATTAAATTTCTTATAAATTA
TTTTCTAAAATTAAGTTTACCTTTTCAATTTTACTAAAAATATCGATATATTTATTATCGCTGGAAAACT
ACATTATTCCACCTCTAAGCAAGAACCGTTAGTTGGCGCGTAGCTTTACCACAAAATTCCTGGAATTGCC
GTACGCTTCGCAGTTGTTTCAAGTTGTCTAAGGGACATACGATTTTTTTTGCCTCTGCGTCACGATTTTA
ACCCAAAAGCGAGTTTAGTTACATGTACATTATTATTAGATAAAGAAGTATCGCGAATACTTCAGTTGAA
TAAACTGTGCTTGGTTTTTGGGTGAGGATTTGTGGAAAGTAGAGTGCGCGATAACCGTAACTTTCGACCC
GGATTTTCGATGCCTAAGAAGAAGCGGAAGGTGAGCAGCCAACTTGTGAAGTCTGAACTCGAGGAGAAAA
AATCAGAGTTGAGACACAAGTTGAAGTACGTGCCACACGAATACATCGAGCTTATCGAGATCGCCAGAAA
CAGTACCCAGGATAGGATCCTTGAGATGAAAGTCATGGAGTTCTTTATGAAGGTCTACGGTTATAGAGGA
AAGCACCTTGGCGGTAGCAGAAAGCCCGATGGCGCCATCTATACTGTCGGATCTCCTATCGATTATGGGG
TGATCGTGGATACCAAAGCTTACTCAGGCGGGTACAACTTGCCCATAGGACAAGCCGACGAGATGCAGCG
GTATGTCGAAGAGAACCAGACGCGCAACAAGCACATCAACCCCAATGAATGGTGGAAAGTGTACCCAAGT
AGTGTGACTGAGTTCAAGTTCCTGTTTGTCTCCGGCCACTTTAAGGGCAATTATAAAGCTCAGCTCACTA
GACTCAATCACATCACAAACTGCAACGGAGCTGTGTTGTCAGTGGAGGAGCTCCTGATTGGAGGCGAGAT
GATCAAAGCCGGCACCCTTACACTGGAGGAGGTGCGGCGGAAGTTCAACAATGGAGAGATCAACTTCGGT
GGCGGTGGATCCGACAAGAAGTACTCCATTGGGCTCGCTATCGGCACAAACAGCGTCGGCTGGGCCGTCA
TTACGGACGAGTACAAGGTGCCGAGCAAAAAATTCAAAGTTCTGGGCAATACCGATCGCCACAGCATAAA
GAAGAACCTCATTGGCGCCCTCCTGTTCGACTCCGGGGAGACGGCCGAAGCCACGCGGCTCAAAAGAACA
GCACGGCGCAGATATACCCGCAGAAAGAATCGGATCTGCTACCTGCAGGAGATCTTTAGTAATGAGATGG
CTAAGGTGGATGACTCTTTCTTCCATAGGCTGGAGGAGTCCTTTTTGGTGGAGGAGGATAAAAAGCACGA
GCGCCACCCAATCTTTGGCAATATCGTGGACGAGGTGGCGTACCATGAAAAGTACCCAACCATATATCAT
CTGAGGAAGAAGCTTGTAGACAGTACTGATAAGGCTGACTTGCGGTTGATCTATCTCGCGCTGGCGCATA
TGATCAAATTTCGGGGACACTTCCTCATCGAGGGGGACCTGAACCCAGACAACAGCGATGTCGACAAACT
CTTTATCCAACTGGTTCAGACTTACAATCAGCTTTTCGAAGAGAACCCGATCAACGCATCCGGAGTTGAC
GCCAAAGCAATCCTGAGCGCTAGGCTGTCCAAATCCCGGCGGCTCGAAAACCTCATCGCACAGCTCCCTG
GGGAGAAGAAGAACGGCCTGTTTGGTAATCTTATCGCCCTGTCACTCGGGCTGACCCCCAACTTTAAATC
TAACTTCGACCTGGCCGAAGATGCCAAGCTTCAACTGAGCAAAGACACCTACGATGATGATCTCGACAAT
CTGCTGGCCCAGATCGGCGACCAGTACGCAGACCTTTTTTTGGCGGCAAAGAACCTGTCAGACGCCATTC
TGCTGAGTGATATTCTGCGAGTGAACACGGAGATCACCAAAGCTCCGCTGAGCGCTAGTATGATCAAGCG
CTATGATGAGCACCACCAAGACTTGACTTTGCTGAAGGCCCTTGTCAGACAGCAACTGCCTGAGAAGTAC
AAGGAAATTTTCTTCGATCAGTCTAAAAATGGCTACGCCGGATACATTGACGGCGGAGCAAGCCAGGAGG
AATTTTACAAATTTATTAAGCCCATCTTGGAAAAAATGGACGGCACCGAGGAGCTGCTGGTAAAGCTTAA
CAGAGAAGATCTGTTGCGCAAACAGCGCACTTTCGACAATGGAAGCATCCCCCACCAGATTCACCTGGGC
GAACTGCACGCTATCCTCAGGCGGCAAGAGGATTTCTACCCCTTTTTGAAAGATAACAGGGAAAAGATTG
AGAAAATCCTCACATTTCGGATACCCTACTATGTAGGCCCCCTCGCCCGGGGAAATTCCAGATTCGCGTG
GATGACTCGCAAATCAGAAGAGACCATCACTCCCTGGAACTTCGAGGAAGTCGTGGATAAGGGGGCCTCT
GCCCAGTCCTTCATCGAAAGGATGACTAACTTTGATAAAAATCTGCCTAACGAAAAGGTGCTTCCTAAAC
ACTCTCTGCTGTACGAGTACTTCACAGTTTATAACGAGCTCACCAAGGTCAAATACGTCACAGAAGGGAT
GAGAAAGCCAGCATTCCTGTCTGGAGAGCAGAAGAAAGCTATCGTGGACCTCCTCTTCAAGACGAACCGG
AAAGTTACCGTGAAACAGCTCAAAGAAGACTATTTCAAAAAGATTGAATGTTTCGACTCTGTTGAAATCA
GCGGAGTGGAGGATCGCTTCAACGCATCCCTGGGAACGTATCACGATCTCCTGAAAATCATTAAAGACAA
GGACTTCCTGGACAATGAGGAGAACGAGGACATTCTTGAGGACATTGTCCTCACCCTTACGTTGTTTGAA
GATAGGGAGATGATTGAAGAACGCTTGAAAACTTACGCTCATCTCTTCGACGACAAAGTCATGAAACAGC
TCAAGAGGCGCCGATATACAGGATGGGGGCGGCTGTCAAGAAAACTGATCAATGGGATCCGAGACAAGCA
GAGTGGAAAGACAATCCTGGATTTTCTTAAGTCCGATGGATTTGCCAACCGGAACTTCATGCAGTTGATC
CATGATGACTCTCTCACCTTTAAGGAGGACATCCAGAAAGCACAAGTTTCTGGCCAGGGGGACAGTCTTC
ACGAGCACATCGCTAATCTTGCAGGTAGCCCAGCTATCAAAAAGGGAATACTGCAGACCGTTAAGGTCGT
GGATGAACTCGTCAAAGTAATGGGAAGGCATAAGCCCGAGAATATCGTTATCGAGATGGCCCGAGAGAAC
CAAACTACCCAGAAGGGACAGAAGAACAGTAGGGAAAGGATGAAGAGGATTGAAGAGGGTATAAAAGAAC
TGGGGTCCCAAATCCTTAAGGAACACCCAGTTGAAAACACCCAGCTTCAGAATGAGAAGCTCTACCTGTA
CTACCTGCAGAACGGCAGGGACATGTACGTGGATCAGGAACTGGACATCAATCGGCTCTCCGACTACGAC
GTGGATGCCATCGTGCCCCAGTCTTTTCTCAAAGATGATTCTATTGATAATAAAGTGTTGACAAGATCCG
ATAAAAATAGAGGGAAGAGTGATAACGTCCCCTCAGAAGAAGTTGTCAAGAAAATGAAAAATTATTGGCG
GCAGCTGCTGAACGCCAAACTGATCACACAACGGAAGTTCGATAATCTGACTAAGGCTGAACGAGGTGGC
CTGTCTGAGTTGGATAAAGCCGGCTTCATCAAAAGGCAGCTTGTTGAGACACGCCAGATCACCAAGCACG
TGGCCCAAATTCTCGATTCACGCATGAACACCAAGTACGATGAAAATGACAAACTGATTCGAGAGGTGAA
AGTTATTACTCTGAAGTCTAAGCTGGTCTCAGATTTCAGAAAGGACTTTCAGTTTTATAAGGTGAGAGAG
ATCAACAATTACCACCATGCGCATGATGCCTACCTGAATGCAGTGGTAGGCACTGCACTTATCAAAAAAT
ATCCCAAGCTTGAATCTGAATTTGTTTACGGAGACTATAAAGTGTACGATGTTAGGAAAATGATCGCAAA
GTCTGAGCAGGAAATAGGCAAGGCCACCGCTAAGTACTTCTTTTACAGCAATATTATGAATTTTTTCAAG
ACCGAGATTACACTGGCCAATGGAGAGATTCGGAAGCGACCACTTATCGAAACAAACGGAGAAACAGGAG
AAATCGTGTGGGACAAGGGTAGGGATTTCGCGACAGTCCGGAAGGTCCTGTCCATGCCGCAGGTGAACAT
CGTTAAAAAGACCGAAGTACAGACCGGAGGCTTCTCCAAGGAAAGTATCCTCCCGAAAAGGAACAGCGAC
AAGCTGATCGCACGCAAAAAAGATTGGGACCCCAAGAAATACGGCGGATTCGATTCTCCTACAGTCGCTT
ACAGTGTACTGGTTGTGGCCAAAGTGGAGAAAGGGAAGTCTAAAAAACTCAAAAGCGTCAAGGAACTGCT
GGGCATCACAATCATGGAGCGATCAAGCTTCGAAAAAAACCCCATCGACTTTCTCGAGGCGAAAGGATAT
AAAGAGGTCAAAAAAGACCTCATCATTAAGCTTCCCAAGTACTCTCTCTTTGAGCTTGAAAACGGCCGGA
AACGAATGCTCGCTAGTGCGGGCGAGCTGCAGAAAGGTAACGAGCTGGCACTGCCCTCTAAATACGTTAA
TTTCTTGTATCTGGCCAGCCACTATGAAAAGCTCAAAGGGTCTCCCGAAGATAATGAGCAGAAGCAGCTG
TTCGTGGAACAACACAAACACTACCTTGATGAGATCATCGAGCAAATAAGCGAATTCTCCAAAAGAGTGA
TCCTCGCCGACGCTAACCTCGATAAGGTGCTTTCTGCTTACAATAAGCACAGGGATAAGCCCATCAGGGA
GCAGGCAGAAAACATTATCCACTTGTTTACTCTGACCAACTTGGGCGCGCCTGCAGCCTTCAAGTACTTC
GACACCACCATAGACAGAAAGCGGTACACCTCTACAAAGGAGGTCCTGGACGCCACACTGATTCATCAGT
CAATTACGGGGCTCTATGAAACAAGAATCGACCTCTCTCAGCTCGGTGGAGACAGCAGGGCTGACCCCAA
GAAGAAGAGGAAGGTGTGAGCGAATCCAGCTCTGGAGCAGAGGCTCTGGCAGCTTTTGCAGCGTTTATAT
AACATGAAATATATATACGCATTCCGATCAAAGCTGGGTTAACCAGATAGATAGTAACGTTTAACTAGCG
CCTGGCGCGTTCGATTTTAAAGAGATTTAGAGCGTTATCCCGTGCCTATAGATCTTATAGTATAGACAAC
GAACGATCACTCAAATCCAAGTCAATAATTCAAGAATTTATGTCTGTTTCTGTGAAAGGGAAACTAATTT
TGTTAAAGAAGACTTACAATATCGTAATACTTGTTCAATCGTCGTGGCCGATAGAAATATCTTACAATCC
GAAAGTTGATGAATGGAATTGGTCTGCAACTGGTCGCCTTCATTTTGTAAAATGTTCGCTTGCGGCCGAA
AAATTTCGATATATCTACAATTGATATACAATCTTTACTAAATTTTGAAAAAGGAACACTTTGAATTTCG
AACTGTCAATCGTATCATTAGAATTTAATCTAAATTTAAATCTTGCTAAAGGAAATAGCAAGGAACACTT
TCGTCGTCGGCTACGCATTCATTGTAAAATTTTAAATTTTGACATTCCGCACTTTTTGATAGATAAGCGA
AGAGTATTTTTATTACATGTATCGCAAGTATTCATTTCAACACACATATCTATATATATATGTTATATAT
TTATTCAATTTTGTTTACCATTGATCAATTTTTCACACATGAAACAACCGCCAGCATTATATAATTTTTT
TATTTTTTTAAAAAATGTGTACACATATTCTGAAAATGAAAAATTCAATGGCTCGAGTGCCAAATAAAGA
AATGGTTACAATTTAAGGAAACAAATGTCCTTCTTGCGTTTGAAACAACTAATCCTTTTCGCCCTCGCGG
CGTTTCTCGAAAAGGGCCAGGAAGGATCCACTAGTGTCGACGATGTAGGTCACGGTCTCGAAGCCGCGGT
GCGGGTGCCAGGGCGTGCCCTTGGGCTCCCCGGGCGCGTACTCCACCTCACCCATCTGGTCCATCATGAT
GAACGGGTCGAGGTGGCGGTAGTTGATCCCGGCGAACGCGCGGCGCACCGGGAAGCCCTCGCCCTCGAAA
CCGCTGGGCGCGGTGGTCACGGTGAGCACGGGACGTGCGACGGCGTCGGCGGGTGCGGATACGCGGGGCA
GCGTCAGCGGGTTCTCGACGGTCACGGCGGGCATGTCGACACTAGTTCTAGCCAGCTTTTGTTCCCTTTA
GTGAGGGTTAATTTCGAGCTTGGCGTAATCATGGTCATAGCTGTTTCCTGTGTGAAATTGTTATCCGCTC
ACAATTCCACACAACATACGAGCCGGAAGCATAAAGTGTAAAGCCTGGGGTGCCTAATGAGTGAGCTAAC
TCACATTAATTGCGTTGCGCTCACTGCCCGCTTTCCAGTCGGGAAACCTGTCGTGCCAGCTGCATTAATG
AATCGGCCAACGCGCGGGGAGAGGCGGTTTGCGTATTGGGCGCTCTTCCGCTTCCTCGCTCACTGACTCG
CTGCGCTCGGTCGTTCGGCTGCGGCGAGCGGTATCAGCTCACTCAAAGGCGGTAATACGGTTATCCACAG
AATCAGGGGATAACGCAGGAAAGAACATGTGAGCAAAAGGCCAGCAAAAGGCCAGGAACCGTAAAAAGGC
CGCGTTGCTGGCGTTTTTCCATAGGCTCCGCCCCCCTGACGAGCATCACAAAAATCGACGCTCAAGTCAG
AGGTGGCGAAACCCGACAGGACTATAAAGATACCAGGCGTTTCCCCCTGGAAGCTCCCTCGTGCGCTCTC
CTGTTCCGACCCTGCCGCTTACCGGATACCTGTCCGCCTTTCTCCCTTCGGGAAGCGTGGCGCTTTCTCA
TAGCTCACGCTGTAGGTATCTCAGTTCGGTGTAGGTCGTTCGCTCCAAGCTGGGCTGTGTGCACGAACCC
CCCGTTCAGCCCGACCGCTGCGCCTTATCCGGTAACTATCGTCTTGAGTCCAACCCGGTAAGACACGACT
TATCGCCACTGGCAGCAGCCACTGGTAACAGGATTAGCAGAGCGAGGTATGTAGGCGGTGCTACAGAGTT
CTTGAAGTGGTGGCCTAACTACGGCTACACTAGAAGAACAGTATTTGGTATCTGCGCTCTGCTGAAGCCA
GTTACCTTCGGAAAAAGAGTTGGTAGCTCTTGATCCGGCAAACAAACCACCGCTGGTAGCGGTGGTTTTT
TTGTTTGCAAGCAGCAGATTACGCGCAGAAAAAAAGGATCTCAAGAAGATCCTTTGATCTTTTCTACGGG
GTCTGACGCTCAGTGGAACGAAAACTCACGTTAAGGGATTTTGGTCATGAGATTATCAAAAAGGATCTTC
ACCTAGATCCTTTTAAATTAAAAATGAAGTTTTAAATCAATCTAAAGTATATATGAGTAAACTTGGTCTG
ACAGTTACCAATGCTTAATCAGTGAGGCACCTATCTCAGCGATCTGTCTATTTCGTTCATCCATAGTTGC
CTGACTCCCCGTCGTGTAGATAACTACGATACGGGAGGGCTTACCATCTGGCCCCAGTGCTGCAATGATA
CCGCGAGACCCACGCTCACCGGCTCCAGATTTATCAGCAATAAACCAGCCAGCCGGAAGGGCCGAGCGCA
GAAGTGGTCCTGCAACTTTATCCGCCTCCATCCAGTCTATTAATTGTTGCCGGGAAGCTAGAGTAAGTAG
TTCGCCAGTTAATAGTTTGCGCAACGTTGTTGCCATTGCTACAGGCATCGTGGTGTCACGCTCGTCGTTT
GGTATGGCTTCATTCAGCTCCGGTTCCCAACGATCAAGGCGAGTTACATGATCCCCCATGTTGTGCAAAA
AAGCGGTTAGCTCCTTCGGTCCTCCGATCGTTGTCAGAAGTAAGTTGGCCGCAGTGTTATCACTCATGGT
TATGGCAGCACTGCATAATTCTCTTACTGTCATGCCATCCGTAAGATGCTTTTCTGTGACTGGTGAGTAC
TCAACCAAGTCATTCTGAGAATAGTGTATGCGGCGACCGAGTTGCTCTTGCCCGGCGTCAATACGGGATA
ATACCGCGCCACATAGCAGAACTTTAAAAGTGCTCATCATTGGAAAACGTTCTTCGGGGCGAAAACTCTC
AAGGATCTTACCGCTGTTGAGATCCAGTTCGATGTAACCCACTCGTGCACCCAACTGATCTTCAGCATCT
TTTACTTTCACCAGCGTTTCTGGGTGAGCAAAAACAGGAAGGCAAAATGCCGCAAAAAAGGGAATAAGGG
CGACACGGAAATGTTGAATACTCATACTCTTCCTTTTTCAATATTATTGAAGCATTTATCAGGGTTATTG
TCTCATGAGCGGATACATATTTGAATGTATTTAGAAAAATAAACAAATAGGGGTTCCGCGCACATTTCCC
CGAAAAGTGCCAC
