>Addgene plasmid #62210 | pnos-Fok1:dCas9-nos | addgene partial sequence | sequence record 104060 | miniwhite-F 5'-TTTGTGACCTGTTCGGAGTGA-3'
CTGAAAGTGACATCCAGTGTTTGTTCCTTGTGTAGATGCATCTCAAAAAAATGGTGGGCATAATAGTGTT
GTTTATATATATCAAAAATAACAACTATAATAATAAGAATACATTTAATTTAGAAAATGCTTGGATTTCA
CTGGAACTAGGCTAGCATAACTTCGTATAATGTATGCTATACGAAGTTATGCTAGCGGATCCAAGCTTCG
ACCGTTTTAACCTCGAAATATGCACATGTAAGGACGGATGTGAGCGAACGCCAGTGATGACCGGGATCAG
AGGTAACCTACCATGCATGGTGGGGATTAGGTGACCGTTCGCAGGTAGTTTGATCGGAGCGAATGTTCGG
GGGGTCTGGCGTCAGAGGCTCTAAACTTTATGTAATTCCTGCCGCGAAACACGCACGTATCAAGCAGTCA
GCTGTTCTCTTCGTTCAGCGCGCGCCGGTGTTGCAAAACGAGCGCTCTTCGCCGGCGGTGGCTCGTGCGA
TAGTTCGTTTTGTCGGTAATCCGATGTTGCCGCGCCGATATCATGTGATGTTGTCACAGTGCGCGAAATT
CGAATGGTGGTGTGCAGTGATTGTGTTGTGACGGCGAGTGGCGCGTGTGGGTGCTTAGTTTTGGGAGATG
TTTTCGTATTTTTTTGTTGATAACTCAGGCTTTGTTGCTGTGTTGTAGTACTATTTTCCATTGCGCGGTG
TCCAGCTTTTAATTAGTGGCACATATTCTTAGCAAGTAAAAATTATTTTGCATACTATTAAATTTCTTAT
AAATTATTTTCTAAAATTAAGTTTACCTTTTCAATTTTACTAAAAATATCGATATATTTATTATCGCTGG
AAAACTACATTATTCCACCTCTAAGCAAGAACCGTTAGTTGGCGCGTAGCTTTACCACAAAATTCCTGGA
ATTGCCGTACGCTTCGCAGTTGTTTCAAGTTGTCTAAGGGACATACGATTTTTTT
