>Addgene plasmid #62210 | pnos-Fok1:dCas9-nos | addgene partial sequence | sequence record 104061 | dCas9-F2 5'-CCAAAGAGGTGCTGGACG-3'
CTATGAAACAAGAATCGACCTCTCTCAGCTCGGTGGAGACAGCAGGGCTGACCCCAAGAAGAAGAGGAAG
GTGTGAGCGAATCCAGCTCTGGAGCAGAGGCTCTGGCAGCTTTTGCAGCGTTTATATAACATGAAATATA
TATACGCATTCCGATCAAAGCTGGGTTAACCAGATAGATAGTAACGTTTAACTAGCGCCTGGCGCGTTCG
ATTTTAAAGAGATTTAGAGCGTTATCCCGTGCCTATAGATCTTATAGTATAGACAACGAACGATCACTCA
AATCCAAGTCAATAATTCAAGAATTTATGTCTGTTTCTGTGAAAGGGAAACTAATTTTGTTAAAGAAGAC
TTACAATATCGTAATACTTGTTCAATCGTCGTGGCCGATAGAAATATCTTACAATCCGAAAGTTGATGAA
TGGAATTGGTCTGCAACTGGTCGCCTTCATTTTGTAAAATGTTCGCTTGCGGCCGAAAAATTTCGATATA
TCTAC
