>Addgene plasmid #62210 | pnos-Fok1:dCas9-nos | addgene partial sequence | sequence record 104062 | hdCas9-R2 5'-CCGGCTTTATCCAACTCAGAC-3'
CCTTAGTCAGATTATCGAACTTCCGTTGTGTGATCAGTTTGGCGTTCAGCAGCTGCCGCCAATAATTTTT
CATTTTCTTGACAACTTCTTCTGAGGGGACGTTATCACTCTTCCCTCTATTTTTATCGGATCTTGTCAAC
ACTTTATTATCAATAGAATCATCTTTGAGAAAAGACTGGGGCACGATGGCATCCACGTCGTAGTCGGAGA
GCCGATTGATGTCCAGTTCCTGATCCACGTACATGTCCCTGCCGTTCTGCAGGTAGTACAGGTAGAGCTT
CTCATTCTGAAGCTGGGTGTTTTCAACTGGGTGTTCCTTAAGGATTTGGGACCCCAGTTCTTTTATACCC
TCTTCAATCCTCTTCATCCTTTCCCTACTGTTCTTCTGTCCCTTCTGGGTAGTTTGGTTCTCTCGGGCCA
TCTCGATAACGATATTCTCGGGCTTATGCCTTCCCATTACTTTGACGAGTTCATCCACGACCTTAACGGT
CTGCAGTATTCCCTTTTTGATAGCTGGGCTACCTGCAAGATTAGCGATGTGCTCGTGAAGACTGTCCCCC
TGGCCAGAAACTTGTGCTTTCTGGATGTCCTCCTTAAAGGTGAGAGAGTCATCATGGATCAACTGCATGA
AGTTCCGGTTGGCAAATCCATCGGACTTAAGAAAATCCAGGATTGTCTTTCCACTCTGCTTGTCTCGGAT
CCCATTGATCAGTTTTCTTGACAGCCGCCCCCATCCTGTATATCGGCGCCTCTTGAGCTGTTTCATGACT
TTGTCGTCGAAGAGATGAGCGTAAGTTTTCAAGCGTTCTTCAATCATCTCCCTATCTTCAAACAACGTAA
GGGTGAGGACAATGTCCTCAAGAATGTCCTCGTTCTCCTCATTGTCCAGGAAGTCCTTGTCTTTAATGAT
TTTCAGGAGATCGTGATACGTTCCCAGGGATGCGTTGAAGCGATCCTCCACTCCGCTGATTTCAACAGAG
TCGAAACATTCAATCTTTT
