>Addgene plasmid #62210 | pnos-Fok1:dCas9-nos | addgene partial sequence | sequence record 104063 | hSpCas9-R1 5'-CGCTCGTGCTTCTTATCCTC-3'
TCCTCCAGCCTATGGAAGAAAGAGTCATCCACCTTAGCCATCTCATTACTAAAGATCTCCTGCAGGTAGC
AGATCCGATTCTTTCTGCGGGTATATCTGCGCCGTGCTGTTCTTTTGAGCCGCGTGGCTTCGGCCGTCTC
CCCGGAGTCGAACAGGAGGGCGCCAATGAGGTTCTTCTTTATGCTGTGGCGATCGGTATTGCCCAGAACT
TTGAATTTTTTGCTCGGCACCTTGTACTCGTCCGTAATGACGGCCCAGCCGACGCTGTTTGTGCCGATAG
CGAGCCCAATGGAGTACTTCTTGTCGGATCCACCGCCACCGAAGTTGATCTCTCCATTGTTGAACTTCCG
CCGCACCTCCTCCAGTGTAAGGGTGCCGGCTTTGATCATCTCGCCTCCAATCAGGAGCTCCTCCACTGAC
AACACAGCTCCGTTGCAGTTTGTGATGTGATTGAGTCTAGTGAGCTGAGCTTTATAATTGCCCTTAAAGT
GGCCGGAGACAAACAGGAACTTGAACTCAGTCACACTACTTGGGTACACTTTCCACCATTCATTGGGGTT
GATGTGCTTGTTGCGCGTCTGGTTCTCTTCGACATACCGCTGCATCTCGTCGGCTTGTCCTATGGGCAAG
TTGTACCCGCCTGAGTAAGCTTTGGTATCCACGATCACCCCATAATCGATAGGAGATCCGACAGTATAGA
TGGCGCCATCGGGCTTTCTGCTACCGCCAAGGTGCTTTCCTCTATAACCGTAGACCTTCATAAAGAACTC
CATGACTTTCATCTCAAGGATCCTATCCTGGGTACTGTTTCTGGCGATCTCGATAAGCTCGATGTATTCG
TGTGGCACGTACTTCAACTTGTGTCTCAACTCTGATTTTTTCTCCTCGAGTTCAGACTTCACAAGTTGGC
TGCTCACCTTCCGCTTCTTCTTAGGCATCGAAAATCCGGGTCGAAAGTTACGGTTATCGCGCACTCTACT
TTCCACAAATCCTCACCCAAA
